Addgene plasmid #161606: pMSP1E2D1
Purpose: Bacterial expression of "extended" membrane scaffold protein MSP1E2D1 for Nanodisc formation
Depositing lab: Stephen Sligar. Depositing organization: University of Illinois at Urbana-Champaign. Publication: Chapter 11 - Reconstitution of membrane proteins in phospholipid bilayer nanodiscs. Ritchie TK, Grinkova YV, Bayburt TH, Denisov IG, Zolnerciks JK, Atkins WM, Sligar SG. Methods Enzymol. 2009;464:211-31. doi: 10.1016/S0076-6879(09)64011-8. PubMed 19903557.
Backbone
  Vector backbone: pET 28a
  Backbone manufacturer: Novagen
  Backbone size w/o insert (bp): 5300
  Vector type: Bacterial Expression
Growth in bacteria
  Bacterial resistance: Kanamycin, 50 μg/mL
  Growth temperature: 37°C
  Growth strain: DH5alpha
  Growth instructions: for protein expression use strain with internal source of T7 polymerase e.g. BL21(DE3)
  Copy number: High Copy
Gene/Insert
  Gene/Insert name: MSP1E2D1 (alt names: membrane scaffold protein E2D1; APOA1)
  Species: Synthetic; synthetic gene
  Insert size (bp): 770
  Mutation: "extended" MSP1D1; contains repeat of helix 4 and 5
  Promoter: T7
  Tag / fusion protein: 7-His (N terminal on insert)
  Cloning method: Restriction Enzyme; 5′ cloning site Nco 1 (not destroyed); 3′ cloning site Hind III (not destroyed)
  Sequencing primers: 5′ T7; 3′ T7 term
Terms and licenses: Academic/Nonprofit Terms; Industry Terms: Not Available to Industry
How to cite: pMSP1E2D1 was a gift from Stephen Sligar (Addgene plasmid # 161606 ; http://n2t.net/addgene:161606 ; RRID:Addgene_161606)
