[The description below was written by a language model from this plasmid's Addgene catalogue record and pLannotate feature annotations shown in this document.]
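Description:
pMSP1E2D1 is a bacterial expression plasmid built on the Novagen pET-28a backbone for producing the membrane scaffold protein MSP1E2D1 in E. coli. The sequenced record is about 6.0 kb. It is maintained under kanamycin selection through an aph(3')-Ia KanR gene and replicates from a ColE1/pMB1-type origin. The pBR322-derived bom and rop elements are also annotated, although the catalogue lists the plasmid as high copy. An f1 origin is present as well, and several short hits (tetracycline-resistance fragments, a HIS3 promoter fragment, an AmpR promoter fragment) appear to be backbone remnants or spurious matches from automated annotation rather than functional parts.

The payload is a synthetic gene of roughly 770 bp cloned between NcoI and HindIII, both sites retained. It encodes an apolipoprotein A-I-derived scaffold described as an "extended" version of MSP1D1 that carries a repeat of helices 4 and 5. The annotation tool recognises only part of this open reading frame, as an Apoa1 fragment. The protein carries an N-terminal 7-His tag for affinity purification. The short hit to a composite His/TEV tag at the start of the coding region reflects this tag, though the record does not explicitly state that a protease cleavage site is present. A vector-derived His-tag sequence also lies downstream of the insert, before the T7 terminator.

Transcription runs from a T7 promoter with an adjacent lac operator and a T7 gene 10 ribosome binding site, and the plasmid-borne lacI supplies the repressor. Expression is therefore IPTG-inducible and requires a host that provides T7 RNA polymerase, such as BL21(DE3). The purified scaffold protein is used to assemble phospholipid bilayer Nanodiscs for reconstituting membrane proteins.
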