Features (pLannotate 1.2.2; 21 found; start..end, strand, type, name):
    130..148     +  promoter       T7 promoter: promoter for bacteriophage T7 RNA polymerase
    149..173     +  protein_bind   lac operator: The lac repressor binds to the lac operator to inhibit transcription in E. coli. This inhibition can be relieved by adding lactose or isopropyl-β-D-thiogalactopyranoside (IPTG). lac repressor encoded by lacI
    188..210     +  RBS            RBS: efficient ribosome binding site from bacteriophage T7 gene 10 (Olins and Rangwala, 1989)
    223..240     +  CDS            capTEV™ (fragment): composite tag for in vivo biotinylation, TEV protease cleavage, and 6xHis tagging
    283..522     +  CDS            Apoa1 (fragment): APOA1_MOUSE - Experimental evidence at protein level: Swiss-Prot protein existence level 1. Participates in the reverse transport of cholesterol from tissues to the liver for excretion by promoting cholesterol efflux from tissues and by acting as a cofactor for the lecithin cholesterol acyltransferase (LCAT). As part of the SPAP complex, activates spermatozoa motility. From Mus musculus (Mouse).
    955..971     +  promoter       HIS3 promoter (fragment): S. cerevisiae HIS3
   1010..1027    +  CDS            9xHis (fragment): 9xHis affinity tag
   1037..1086    +  CDS            SET1 (fragment): solubility-enhancement tag derived from T7 phage gene 10B
   1094..1141    +  terminator     T7 terminator: transcription terminator for bacteriophage T7 RNA polymerase
   1178..1606    +  rep_origin     f1 ori (sequence partly withheld): f1 bacteriophage origin of replication; arrow indicates direction of (+) strand synthesis
   1659..1716    +  promoter       AmpR promoter (fragment): bla
   1725..2540    -  CDS            KanR: aminoglycoside phosphotransferase; aph(3')-Ia; confers resistance to kanamycin in bacteria or G418 (Geneticin®) in eukaryotes
   2662..3250    +  rep_origin     ori: high-copy-number ColE1/pMB1/pBR322/pUC origin of replication
   3436..3575    -  misc_feature   bom: basis of mobility region from pBR322
   3677..3868    -  CDS            rop: Rop protein, which maintains plasmids at low copy number; rop
   3885..4265    +  CDS            YPB1_ECOLX: Protein predicted: Swiss-Prot protein existence level 4. From Escherichia coli.
   4337..4628    -  CDS            TcR (fragment): tetracycline efflux protein; tet; confers resistance to tetracycline
   4643..4664    -  protein_bind   CAP binding site: CAP binding activates transcription in the presence of cAMP. E. coli catabolite activator protein
   4677..5759    -  CDS            lacI: lac repressor; lacI; The lac repressor binds to the lac operator to inhibit transcription in E. coli. This inhibition can be relieved by adding lactose or isopropyl-β-D-thiogalactopyranoside (IPTG).
   5760..5837    -  promoter       lacI promoter: lacI
   5845..108     -  CDS            TcR (fragment) (across the origin): tetracycline efflux protein; tet; confers resistance to tetracycline
>Addgene plasmid #161606 | pMSP1E2D1 | addgene full sequence | sequence record 318420 | Addgene NGS Result
AAGTGGCGAGCCCGATCTTCCCCATCGGTGATGTCGGCGATATAGGCGCCAGCAACCGCACCTGTGGCGC
CGGTGATGCCGGCCACGATGCGTCCGGCGTAGAGGATCGAGATCTCGATCCCGCGAAATTAATACGACTC
ACTATAGGGGAATTGTGAGCGGATAACAATTCCCCTCTAGAAATAATTTTGTTTAACTTTAAGAAGGAGA
TATACCATGGGTCATCATCATCATCATCATCACGATTATGATATTCCTACTACTGAGAATTTGTATTTTC
AGGGTTCTACCTTCAGTAAACTTCGCGAACAACTGGGCCCCGTGACGCAGGAATTCTGGGACAACCTGGA
AAAAGAAACCGAGGGACTGCGTCAGGAAATGTCCAAAGATTTAGAAGAGGTGAAGGCCAAGGTTCAGCCA
TATCTCGATGACTTTCAGAAAAAATGGCAGGAAGAGATGGAATTATATCGTCAAAAGGTGGAACCGCTGC
GTGCGGAACTGCAAGAGGGGGCACGCCAAAAACTCCATGAGCTCCAAGAGAAGCTCAGCCCATATCTCGA
TGACTTTCAGAAAAAATGGCAGGAAGAGATGGAATTATATCGTCAAAAGGTGGAACCGCTGCGTGCGGAA
CTGCAAGAGGGGGCACGCCAAAAACTCCATGAGCTCCAAGAGAAGCTCAGCCCATTAGGCGAAGAAATGC
GCGATCGCGCCCGTGCACATGTTGATGCACTCCGGACTCATTTGGCGCCGTATTCGGATGAACTTCGCCA
GCGTTTGGCCGCACGTCTCGAGGCGCTGAAAGAAAACGGGGGTGCCCGCTTGGCTGAGTACCACGCGAAA
GCGACAGAACACCTGAGCACCTTGAGCGAAAAAGCGAAACCGGCGCTGGAAGATCTACGCCAGGGCTTAT
TGCCTGTTCTTGAGAGCTTTAAAGTCAGTTTTCTGTCAGCTCTGGAAGAATATACTAAAAAGCTGAATAC
CCAGTAATAAGCTTGCGGCCGCACTCGAGCACCACCACCACCACCACTGAGATCCGGCTGCTAACAAAGC
CCGAAAGGAAGCTGAGTTGGCTGCTGCCACCGCTGAGCAATAACTAGCATAACCCCTTGGGGCCTCTAAA
CGGGTCTTGAGGGGTTTTTTGCTGAAAGGAGGAACTATATCCGGATTGGCGAATGGG
[124 nt withheld, positions 1178-1301]
C
[91 nt withheld, positions 1303-1393]
A
[49 nt withheld, positions 1395-1443]
CCTTTGACGTTGGAGTCCACGTTCTTT
[37 nt withheld, positions 1471-1507]
ACCCTATCTCGGTCTATTCTTTTGATTTATAAGGGATTTTGCCGATTTCGGCCTATTGGTTAAAAAATGA
GCTGATTTAACAAAAATTTAACGCGAATTTTAACAAAATATTAACGCTTACAATTTAGGTGGCACTTTTC
GGGGAAATGTGCGCGGAACCCCTATTTGTTTATTTTTCTAAATACATTCAAATATGTATCCGCTCATGAA
TTAATTCTTAGAAAAACTCATCGAGCATCAAATGAAACTGCAATTTATTCATATCAGGATTATCAATACC
ATATTTTTGAAAAAGCCGTTTCTGTAATGAAGGAGAAAACTCACCGAGGCAGTTCCATAGGATGGCAAGA
TCCTGGTATCGGTCTGCGATTCCGACTCGTCCAACATCAATACAACCTATTAATTTCCCCTCGTCAAAAA
TAAGGTTATCAAGTGAGAAATCACCATGAGTGACGACTGAATCCGGTGAGAATGGCAAAAGTTTATGCAT
TTCTTTCCAGACTTGTTCAACAGGCCAGCCATTACGCTCGTCATCAAAATCACTCGCATCAACCAAACCG
TTATTCATTCGTGATTGCGCCTGAGCGAGACGAAATACGCGATCGCTGTTAAAAGGACAATTACAAACAG
GAATCGAATGCAACCGGCGCAGGAACACTGCCAGCGCATCAACAATATTTTCACCTGAATCAGGATATTC
TTCTAATACCTGGAATGCTGTTTTCCCGGGGATCGCAGTGGTGAGTAACCATGCATCATCAGGAGTACGG
ATAAAATGCTTGATGGTCGGAAGAGGCATAAATTCCGTCAGCCAGTTTAGTCTGACCATCTCATCTGTAA
CATCATTGGCAACGCTACCTTTGCCATGTTTCAGAAACAACTCTGGCGCATCGGGCTTCCCATACAATCG
ATAGATTGTCGCACCTGATTGCCCGACATTATCGCGAGCCCATTTATACCCATATAAATCAGCATCCATG
TTGGAATTTAATCGCGGCCTAGAGCAAGACGTTTCCCGTTGAATATGGCTCATAACACCCCTTGTATTAC
TGTTTATGTAAGCAGACAGTTTTATTGTTCATGACCAAAATCCCTTAACGTGAGTTTTCGTTCCACTGAG
CGTCAGACCCCGTAGAAAAGATCAAAGGATCTTCTTGAGATCCTTTTTTTCTGCGCGTAATCTGCTGCTT
GCAAACAAAAAAACCACCGCTACCAGCGGTGGTTTGTTTGCCGGATCAAGAGCTACCAACTCTTTTTCCG
AAGGTAACTGGCTTCAGCAGAGCGCAGATACCAAATACTGTCCTTCTAGTGTAGCCGTAGTTAGGCCACC
ACTTCAAGAACTCTGTAGCACCGCCTACATACCTCGCTCTGCTAATCCTGTTACCAGTGGCTGCTGCCAG
TGGCGATAAGTCGTGTCTTACCGGGTTGGACTCAAGACGATAGTTACCGGATAAGGCGCAGCGGTCGGGC
TGAACGGGGGGTTCGTGCACACAGCCCAGCTTGGAGCGAACGACCTACACCGAACTGAGATACCTACAGC
GTGAGCTATGAGAAAGCGCCACGCTTCCCGAAGGGAGAAAGGCGGACAGGTATCCGGTAAGCGGCAGGGT
CGGAACAGGAGAGCGCACGAGGGAGCTTCCAGGGGGAAACGCCTGGTATCTTTATAGTCCTGTCGGGTTT
CGCCACCTCTGACTTGAGCGTCGATTTTTGTGATGCTCGTCAGGGGGGCGGAGCCTATGGAAAAACGCCA
GCAACGCGGCCTTTTTACGGTTCCTGGCCTTTTGCTGGCCTTTTGCTCACATGTTCTTTCCTGCGTTATC
CCCTGATTCTGTGGATAACCGTATTACCGCCTTTGAGTGAGCTGATACCGCTCGCCGCAGCCGAACGACC
GAGCGCAGCGAGTCAGTGAGCGAGGAAGCGGAAGAGCGCCTGATGCGGTATTTTCTCCTTACGCATCTGT
GCGGTATTTCACACCGCAATGGTGCACTCTCAGTACAATCTGCTCTGATGCCGCATAGTTAAGCCAGTAT
ACACTCCGCTATCGCTACGTGACTGGGTCATGGCTGCGCCCCGACACCCGCCAACACCCGCTGACGCGCC
CTGACGGGCTTGTCTGCTCCCGGCATCCGCTTACAGACAAGCTGTGACCGTCTCCGGGAGCTGCATGTGT
CAGAGGTTTTCACCGTCATCACCGAAACGCGCGAGGCAGCTGCGGTAAAGCTCATCAGCGTGGTCGTGAA
GCGATTCACAGATGTCTGCCTGTTCATCCGCGTCCAGCTCGTTGAGTTTCTCCAGAAGCGTTAATGTCTG
GCTTCTGATAAAGCGGGCCATGTTAAGGGCGGTTTTTTCCTGTTTGGTCACTGATGCCTCCGTGTAAGGG
GGATTTCTGTTCATGGGGGTAATGATACCGATGAAACGAGAGAGGATGCTCACGATACGGGTTACTGATG
ATGAACATGCCCGGTTACTGGAACGTTGTGAGGGTAAACAACTGGCGGTATGGATGCGGCGGGACCAGAG
AAAAATCACTCAGGGTCAATGCCAGCGCTTCGTTAATACAGATGTAGGTGTTCCACAGGGTAGCCAGCAG
CATCCTGCGATGCAGATCCGGAACATAATGGTGCAGGGCGCTGACTTCCGCGTTTCCAGACTTTACGAAA
CACGGAAACCGAAGACCATTCATGTTGTTGCTCAGGTCGCAGACGTTTTGCAGCAGCAGTCGCTTCACGT
TCGCTCGCGTATCGGTGATTCATTCTGCTAACCAGTAAGGCAACCCCGCCAGCCTAGCCGGGTCCTCAAC
GACAGGAGCACGATCATGCGCACCCGTGGGGCCGCCATGCCGGCGATAATGGCCTGCTTCTCGCCGAAAC
GTTTGGTGGCGGGACCAGTGACGAAGGCTTGAGCGAGGGCGTGCAAGATTCCGAATACCGCAAGCGACAG
GCCGATCATCGTCGCGCTCCAGCGAAAGCGGTCCTCGCCGAAAATGACCCAGAGCGCTGCCGGCACCTGT
CCTACGAGTTGCATGATAAAGAAGACAGTCATAAGTGCGGCGACGATAGTCATGCCCCGCGCCCACCGGA
AGGAGCTGACTGGGTTGAAGGCTCTCAAGGGCATCGGTCGAGATCCCGGTGCCTAATGAGTGAGCTAACT
TACATTAATTGCGTTGCGCTCACTGCCCGCTTTCCAGTCGGGAAACCTGTCGTGCCAGCTGCATTAATGA
ATCGGCCAACGCGCGGGGAGAGGCGGTTTGCGTATTGGGCGCCAGGGTGGTTTTTCTTTTCACCAGTGAG
ACGGGCAACAGCTGATTGCCCTTCACCGCCTGGCCCTGAGAGAGTTGCAGCAAGCGGTCCACGCTGGTTT
GCCCCAGCAGGCGAAAATCCTGTTTGATGGTGGTTAACGGCGGGATATAACATGAGCTGTCTTCGGTATC
GTCGTATCCCACTACCGAGATATCCGCACCAACGCGCAGCCCGGACTCGGTAATGGCGCGCATTGCGCCC
AGCGCCATCTGATCGTTGGCAACCAGCATCGCAGTGGGAACGATGCCCTCATTCAGCATTTGCATGGTTT
GTTGAAAACCGGACATGGCACTCCAGTCGCCTTCCCGTTCCGCTATCGGCTGAATTTGATTGCGAGTGAG
ATATTTATGCCAGCCAGCCAGACGCAGACGCGCCGAGACAGAACTTAATGGGCCCGCTAACAGCGCGATT
TGCTGGTGACCCAATGCGACCAGATGCTCCACGCCCAGTCGCGTACCGTCTTCATGGGAGAAAATAATAC
TGTTGATGGGTGTCTGGTCAGAGACATCAAGAAATAACGCCGGAACATTAGTGCAGGCAGCTTCCACAGC
AATGGCATCCTGGTCATCCAGCGGATAGTTAATGATCAGCCCACTGACGCGTTGCGCGAGAAGATTGTGC
ACCGCCGCTTTACAGGCTTCGACGCCGCTTCGTTCTACCATCGACACCACCACGCTGGCACCCAGTTGAT
CGGCGCGAGATTTAATCGCCGCGACAATTTGCGACGGCGCGTGCAGGGCCAGACTGGAGGTGGCAACGCC
AATCAGCAACGACTGTTTGCCCGCCAGTTGTTGTGCCACGCGGTTGGGAATGTAATTCAGCTCCGCCATC
GCCGCTTCCACTTTTTCCCGCGTTTTCGCAGAAACGTGGCTGGCCTGGTTCACCACGCGGGAAACGGTCT
GATAAGAGACACCGGCATACTCTGCGACATCGTATAACGTTACTGGTTTCACATTCACCACCCTGAATTG
ACTCTCTTCCGGGCGCTATCATGCCATACCGCGAAAGGTTTTGCGCCATTCGATGGTGTCCGGGATCTCG
ACGCTCTCCCTTATGCGACTCCTGCATTAGGAAGCAGCCCAGTAGTAGGTTGAGGCCGTTGAGCACCGCC
GCCGCAAGGAATGGTGCATGCAAGGAGATGGCGCCCAACAGTCCCCCGGCCACGGGGCCTGCCACCATAC
CCACGCCGAAACAAGCGCTCATGAGCCCG
