>Addgene plasmid #161606 | pMSP1E2D1 | depositor partial sequence | sequence record 313254 | sequencing result with T7 primer
TTAGGGAAATTCCCTCTAGAATAATTTTGTTTAACTTTAAGAAGGAGATATACCATGGGTCATCATCATC
ATCATCATCACGATTATGATATTCCTACTACTGAGAATTTGTATTTTCAGGGTTCTACCTTCAGTAAACT
TCGCGAACAACTGGGCCCCGTGACGCAGGAATTCTGGGACAACCTGGAAAAAGAAACCGAGGGACTGCGT
CAGGAAATGTCCAAAGATTTAGAAGAGGTGAAGGCCAAGGTTCAGCCATATCTCGATGACTTTCAGAAAA
AATGGCAGGAAGAGATGGAATTATATCGTCAAAAGGTGGAACCGCTGCGTGCGGAACTGCAAGAGGGGGC
ACGCCAAAAACTCCATGAGCTCCAAGAGAAGCTCAGCCCATATCTCGATGACTTTCAGAAAAAATGGCAG
GAAGAGATGGAATTATATCGTCAAAAGGTGGAACCGCTGCGTGCGGAACTGCAAGAGGGGGCACGCCAAA
AACTCCATGAGCTCCAAGAGAAGCTCAGCCCATTAGGCGAAGAAATGCGCGATCGCGCCCGTGCACATGT
TGATGCACTCCGGACTCATTTGGCGCCGTATTCGGATGAACTTCGCCAGCGTTTGGCCGCACGTCTCGAG
GCGCTGAAAGAAAACGGGGGTGCCCGCTTGGCTGAGTACCACGCGAAAGCGACAGAACACCTGAGCACCT
TGAGCGAAAAAGCGAAACCGGCGCTGGAAGATCTACGCCAGGGCTTATTGCCTGTTCTTGAGAGCTTTAA
AGTCAGTTTTCTGTCAGCTCTGGAAGAATATACTAAAAAGCTGAATACCCAGTAATAAGCTTGCGGCCGC
ACTCGAGCACCACCACCACCACCACTGAGATCCGGCTGCTAACAAAGCCCGAAAGGAAGCTGAGTTGGCT
GCTGCCACCGCTGAGCAATAACTAGCATAACCCCTTGGGGCCTCTAAACGGGTCTTGAGGGGTTTTTTGC
TGAAAGGAGGAACTATATCCGGATTGGCGAATGGG
[124 nt withheld, positions 1016-1139]
CGCCGGCTTTCCCGTCAAGCTCTAATCGG
